Addgene plasmid #104576: pTrig
Purpose: Copy number inducible plasmid. Contains mini-F origin for maintenance and P1 lytic replication machinery under Lac promoter for copy increase.
Depositing lab: Harris Wang. Depositing organization: Columbia University. Publication: Multiplex recording of cellular events over time on CRISPR biological tape. Sheth RU, Yim SS, Wu FL, Wang HH. Science. 2017 Dec 15;358(6369):1457-1461. doi: 10.1126/science.aao0958. Epub 2017 Nov 23. PubMed 29170279.
Backbone
  Vector backbone: mini-F
  Total vector size (bp): 4301
  Vector type: Synthetic Biology
Growth in bacteria
  Bacterial resistance: Kanamycin, 50 μg/mL
  Growth temperature: 37°C
  Growth strain: DH5alpha
  Copy number: Unknown
Gene/Insert
  Gene/Insert name: PLac-repL
Terms and licenses: Academic/Nonprofit Terms; Industry Terms: Not Available to Industry
How to cite: pTrig was a gift from Harris Wang (Addgene plasmid # 104576 ; http://n2t.net/addgene:104576 ; RRID:Addgene_104576)
