[The description below was written by a language model from this plasmid's Addgene catalogue record and pLannotate feature annotations shown in this document.]
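Description:
pTrig is a 4,301 bp synthetic-biology plasmid for E. coli whose copy number can be raised on demand. It is built on a mini-F backbone: the annotated ori2 (oriS) origin, the repE initiator gene and the incC incompatibility region make up the F-plasmid replicon. RepE acts as an initiator in its monomeric form and as an autogenous repressor as a dimer, which normally holds F-derived plasmids at very low copy. This replicon provides stable baseline maintenance. Selection is with kanamycin through an aph(3')-Ia (KanR) cassette, followed by a putative bacterial terminator.

The payload is a PLac-repL cassette. A lac promoter with its CAP binding site and lac operator sits upstream of repL from bacteriophage P1, the protein needed to initiate replication from the phage's lytic L-replicon at oriL. The feature table does not annotate oriL separately, although the record describes the plasmid as carrying the P1 lytic replication machinery. When the lac promoter is repressed, the plasmid persists through the mini-F origin alone. Relief of repression, for example by IPTG or lactose, drives repL expression and increases plasmid copy number. Only a short lacI fragment is annotated, so functional repressor presumably has to come from the host or another construct. The small int and f1 ori fragments appear to be cloning remnants rather than functional elements.

According to the associated publication title, pTrig was developed for recording cellular events over time in CRISPR arrays, which suggests that its copy-number change serves as the signal-responsive trigger. The catalogue lists the copy number as unknown.
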