Features (pLannotate 1.2.2; 12 found; start..end, strand, type, name):
    220..357     -  CDS            int (fragment): INT2_ECOLX - Protein inferred from homology: Swiss-Prot protein existence level 3. Putative integrase believed to be involved in the insertion of antibiotic resistance genes into plasmids and transposons. From Escherichia coli.
    355..410     +  CDS            lacI (fragment): lac repressor; lacI; The lac repressor binds to the lac operator to inhibit transcription in E. coli. This inhibition can be relieved by adding lactose or isopropyl-β-D-thiogalactopyranoside (IPTG).
    423..444     +  protein_bind   CAP binding site: CAP binding activates transcription in the presence of cAMP. E. coli catabolite activator protein
    459..489     +  promoter       lac promoter: promoter for the E. coli lac operon
    497..513     +  protein_bind   lac operator: The lac repressor binds to the lac operator to inhibit transcription in E. coli. This inhibition can be relieved by adding lactose or isopropyl-β-D-thiogalactopyranoside (IPTG). lac repressor encoded by lacI
    610..1452    +  CDS            repL: REPL_BPP1 - Protein predicted: Swiss-Prot protein existence level 4. Essential for L-replicon function. Necessary for initiation of DNA replication from the L-replicon at oriL (Probable). From Escherichia phage P1 (Bacteriophage P1).
   1754..2569    +  CDS            KanR: aminoglycoside phosphotransferase; aph(3')-Ia; confers resistance to kanamycin in bacteria or G418 (Geneticin®) in eukaryotes
   2679..2722    -  terminator     bacterial terminator: putative bacterial transcription terminator
   2864..2912    +  rep_origin     f1 ori (fragment): f1 bacteriophage origin of replication; arrow indicates direction of (+) strand synthesis
   2986..3236    -  misc_feature   incC: incC; incompatibility region of the bacterial F plasmid
   3242..3994    -  CDS            repE: REPE1_ECOLI - Also known as E, rep. Experimental evidence at protein level: Swiss-Prot protein existence level 1. Replication initiator in the monomeric form, and autogenous repressor in the dimeric form. From Escherichia coli (strain K12).
   4085..3       -  rep_origin     ori2 (across the origin): secondary origin of replication for the bacterial F plasmid; also known as oriS
>Addgene plasmid #104576 | pTrig | addgene full sequence | sequence record 201435 | Addgene NGS Result
AAGGGAAGTTTTTTCAGGCATCGTGTGTAAGCAGAATATATAAGTGCTGTTCCCTGGTGCTTCCTCGCTC
ACTCGAAATTCCCGGGGATAGCTTTATGCTTGTAAACCGTTTTGTGAAAAAATTTTTAAAATAAAAAAGG
GGACCTCTAGGGTCCCCAATTAATTAGTAATATAATCTATTAAAGGTCATTCAAAAGGTCATCCACCGGA
TCAATTCCCCTGCTCGCGCAGGCTGGGTGCCAAGCTCTCGGGTAACATCAAGGCCCGATCCTTGGAGCCC
TTGCCCTCCCGCACGATGATCGTGCCGTGATCGAAATCCAGATCCTTGACCCGCAGTTGCAAACCCTCAC
TGATCCGATTCATTAATGCAGCTGGCACGACAGGTTTCCCGACTGGAAAGCGGGCAGTGAGCGCAACGCA
ATTAATGTGAGTTAGCTCACTCATTAGGCACCCCAGGCTTTACACTTTATGCTTCCGGCTCGTATGTTGT
GTGGAATTGTGAGCGGATAACAATTTCACACAGGAAACAGCTATGACCATGATTACGCCAAGCGCGGTAC
CTGTCGCGGCAACGCGCTAACAGACGTAGTAAGAACCACCAGCATTGTAATGCTGGCTAAAGTCACTTTC
CTGAGCTGTATAACGATGAGCGATTTTACTTTTTCTGGCTATGAATTGGCCTGCTTTGTAACACACTCCG
GTCTATCCCGTAGCGCCGGGCATATCCTGTCGCAATGTGCAAATCTCGCGGCAACAACCAGTGAATACTT
CATTCACAAGCCTCACCGCCTGATCGCGGCAGAAACTGGTTATAGCCAATCAACCGTCGTTCGTGCATTC
CGTGAAGCTGTAAACAAAGGTATCCTGTCTGTAGAGATTGTTATCGGCGATCACCGTGAACGTCGCGCTA
ACCTGTACCGGTTTACACCATCCTTTTTGGCCTTCGCACAACAAGCCAAAAATGCGCTGATAGAAAGCAA
ATTAAAGATCTCTTCAGCGGCAACCAAGGTTAAAGCTGTTCTCGCTAAGACATTGGCTTTATTTAATTTT
TTATCCACACCCCCATGTCAAAATGATACCCCCTCCCCCTGTCAGGATGACGTGGCAATAAAGAATAAGA
AGTCACAAGTTAAAAAAACAAAAAGATCAGTTTCCGGCGGTGCCGGAACAACCAGCCTCAAAAAATTGAC
TTCATGGATCGCTAAGGCAAAAGCAAAGGCTGACAATCTGCGGTTATCCAAAAAACGCACTCAAAAACAT
GAGTTCAAGCAGAAAGTAGAGGCGGCTGCGCGGAAATATGCTTACCTGAAGAACAAGCGTTCGCCTGATA
TTGGCGGGATATCAAACTTCGATAACCTACCGCATTGCATGACGGTAAACGAAGCTCTTAATGCGGTTTT
AGCCAAAAATAAAGATAACGAACAATGGGGTATACCGGCAGGATTCAGAGGGTAATGAATTGCTCTAATT
ATAACCATGCATACTTTCAACACCTCTAGTTTGCCATGAGGCAAACTCATAGGTGTCCTGGTAAGAGGAC
ACTGTTGCCAAAACTGGACGCCCCATTATTGCAATTAATAAACAACTAACGGACAATTCTACCTAACAAT
AAGTGGAGTTGCGGCCGGCCGCGATCCGCTAGCAAAGCCACGTTGTGTCTCAAAATCTCTGATGTTACAT
TGCACAAGATAAAAATATATCATCATGAACAATAAAACTGTCTGCTTACATAAACAGTAATACAAGGGGT
GTTATGAGCCATATTCAACGGGAAACGTCTTGCTCGAGGCCGCGATTAAATTCCAACATGGATGCTGATT
TATATGGGTATAAATGGGCTCGCGATAATGTCGGGCAATCAGGTGCGACAATCTATCGATTGTATGGGAA
GCCCGATGCGCCAGAGTTGTTTCTGAAACATGGCAAAGGTAGCGTTGCCAATGATGTTACAGATGAGATG
GTCAGACTAAACTGGCTGACGGAATTTATGCCTCTTCCGACCATCAAGCATTTTATCCGTACTCCTGATG
ATGCATGGTTACTCACCACTGCGATCCCCGGGAAAACAGCATTCCAGGTATTAGAAGAATATCCTGATTC
AGGTGAAAATATTGTTGATGCGCTGGCAGTGTTCCTGCGCCGGTTGCATTCGATTCCTGTTTGTAATTGT
CCTTTTAACAGCGATCGCGTATTTCGTCTCGCTCAGGCGCAATCACGAATGAATAACGGTTTGGTTGATG
CGAGTGATTTTGATGACGAGCGTAATGGCTGGCCTGTTGAACAAGTCTGGAAAGAAATGCATAAACTGTT
GCCATTCTCACCGGATTCAGTCGTCACTCATGGTGATTTCTCACTTGATAACCTTATTTTTGACGAGGGG
AAATTAATAGGTTGTATTGATGTTGGACGAGTCGGAATCGCAGACCGATACCAGGATCTTGCCATCCTAT
GGAACTGCCTCGGTGAGTTTTCTCCTTCATTACAGAAACGGCTTTTTCAAAAATATGGTATTGATAATCC
TGATATGAATAAATTGCAGTTTCATTTGATGCTCGATGAGTTTTTCTAATCAGAATTGGTTAATTGGTTG
TAACACTGGCGAGCTCTGCCACCTGACGTCTAAGAAACCATTATTATCATGACATTAACCTATAAAAATA
GGCGTATCACGAGGCAGAATTTCAGATAAAAAAAATCCTTAGCTTTCGCTAAGGATGATTTCTGGCCTCG
CTCACTGACTCGCTGCGCTCGGTCGTTCGGCTGCGGCGAGCGGTATCAGCTCACTCAAAGGCGGTAATGG
CGCGCCACGCGTACCCATAATACCCATAATAGCTGTTTGCCATCGCGTATGCATCGATCACGTGTCCACG
TTCTTTAATAGTGGACTCTTGTTCCAAACTGGAACAACACTCGGATCGATCCGGCGCGCACCGTGGGAAA
AACTCCAGGTAGAGGTACACACGCGGATAGCCAATTCAGAGTAATAAACTGTGATAATCAACCCTCATCA
ATGATGACGAACTAACCCCCGATATCAGGTCACATGACGAAGGGAAAGAGAAGGAAATCAACTGTGACAA
ACTGCCCTCAAATTTGGCTTCCTTAAAAATTACAGTTCAAAAAGTATGAGAAAATCCATGCAGGCTGAAG
GAAACAGCAAAACTGTGACAAATTACCCTCAGTAGGTCAGAACAAATGTGACGAACCACCCTCAAATCTG
TGACAGATAACCCTCAGACTATCCTGTCGTCATGGAAGTGATATCGCGGAAGGAAAATACGATATGAGTC
GTCTGGCGGCCTTTCTTTTTCTCAATGTATGAGAGGCGCATTGGAGTTCTGCTGTTGATCTCATTAACAC
AGACTTGCAGGAAGCGGCGGCGGAAGTCAGGCATACGCTGGTAACTTTGAGGCAGCTGGTAACGCTCTAT
GATCCAGTCGATTTTCAGAGAGACGATGCCTGAGCCATCCGGCTTACGATACTGACACAGGGATTCGTAT
AAACGCATGGCATACGGATTGGTGATTTCTTTTGTTTCACTAAGCCGAAACTGCGTAAACCGGTTCTGTA
ACCCGATAAAGAAGGGAATGAGATATGGGTTGATATGTACACTGTAAAGCCCTCTGGATGGACTGTGCGC
ACGTTTGATAAACCAAGGAAAAGATTCATAGCCTTTTTCATCGCCGGCATCCTCTTCAGGGCGATAAAAA
ACCACTTCCTTCCCCGCGAAACTCTTCAATGCCTGCCGTATATCCTTACTGGCTTCCGCAGAGGTCAATC
CGAATATTTCAGCATATTTAGCAACATGGATCTCGCAGATACCGTCATGTTCCTGTAGGGTGCCATCAGA
TTTTCTGATCTGGTCAACGAACAGATACAGCATACGTTTTTGATCCCGGGAGAGACTATATGCCGCCTCA
GTGAGGTCGTTTGACTGGACGATTCGCGGGCTATTTTTACGTTTCTTGTGATTGATAACCGCTGTTTCCG
CCATGACAGATCCATGTGAAGTGTGACAAGTTTTTAGATTGTCACACTAAATAAAAAAGAGTCAATAAGC
AGGGATAACTTTGTGAAAAAACAGCTTCTTCTGAGGGCAATTTGTCACAGGGTTAAGGGCAATTTGTCAC
AGACAGGACTGTCATTTGAGGGTGATTTGTCACACTGAAAGGGCAATTTGTCACAACACCTTCTGTAGAA
CCAGCATGGATAAAGGCCTACAAGGCGCTCTAAAAAAGAAGATCTAAAAACTATAAAAAAAATAATTATA
AAAATATCCCCGTGGATAAGTGGATAACCCC
